>Addgene plasmid #110728 | pHIV-INK4A-zsGreen | depositor full sequence | sequence record 211413 | pHIV-INK4A-zsGreen sequence 8110 bps
GTCGACGGATCGGGAGATCTCCCGATCCCCTATGGTGCACTCTCAGTACAATCTGCTCTGATGCCGCATA
GTTAAGCCAGTATCTGCTCCCTGCTTGTGTGTTGGAGGTCGCTGAGTAGTGCGCGAGCAAAATTTAAGCT
ACAACAAGGCAAGGCTTGACCGACAATTGCATGAAGAATCTGCTTAGGGTTAGGCGTTTTGCGCTGCTTC
GCGATGTACGGGCCAGATATACGCGTTGACATTGATTATTGACTAGTTATTAATAGTAATCAATTACGGG
GTCATTAGTTCATAGCCCATATATGGAGTTCCGCGTTACATAACTTACGGTAAATGGCCCGCCTGGCTGA
CCGCCCAACGACCCCCGCCCATTGACGTCAATAATGACGTATGTTCCCATAGTAACGCCAATAGGGACTT
TCCATTGACGTCAATGGGTGGAGTATTTACGGTAAACTGCCCACTTGGCAGTACATCAAGTGTATCATAT
GCCAAGTACGCCCCCTATTGACGTCAATGACGGTAAATGGCCCGCCTGGCATTATGCCCAGTACATGACC
TTATGGGACTTTCCTACTTGGCAGTACATCTACGTATTAGTCATCGCTATTACCATGGTGATGCGGTTTT
GGCAGTACATCAATGGGCGTGGATAGCGGTTTGACTCACGGGGATTTCCAAGTCTCCACCCCATTGACGT
CAATGGGAGTTTGTTTTGGCACCAAAATCAACGGGACTTTCCAAAATGTCGTAACAACTCCGCCCCATTG
ACGCAAATGGGCGGTAGGCGTGTACGGTGGGAGGTCTATATAAGCAGCGCGTTTTGCCTGTACTGGGTCT
CTCTGGTTAGACCAGATCTGAGCCTGGGAGCTCTCTGGCTAACTAGGGAACCCACTGCTTAAGCCTCAAT
AAAGCTTGCCTTGAGTGCTTCAAGTAGTGTGTGCCCGTCTGTTGTGTGACTCTGGTAACTAGAGATCCCT
CAGACCCTTTTAGTCAGTGTGGAAAATCTCTAGCAGTGGCGCCCGAACAGGGACTTGAAAGCGAAAGGGA
AACCAGAGGAGCTCTCTCGACGCAGGACTCGGCTTGCTGAAGCGCGCACGGCAAGAGGCGAGGGGCGGCG
ACTGGTGAGTACGCCAAAAATTTTGACTAGCGGAGGCTAGAAGGAGAGAGATGGGTGCGAGAGCGTCAGT
ATTAAGCGGGGGAGAATTAGATCGCGATGGGAAAAAATTCGGTTAAGGCCAGGGGGAAAGAAAAAATATA
AATTAAAACATATAGTATGGGCAAGCAGGGAGCTAGAACGATTCGCAGTTAATCCTGGCCTGTTAGAAAC
ATCAGAAGGCTGTAGACAAATACTGGGACAGCTACAACCATCCCTTCAGACAGGATCAGAAGAACTTAGA
TCATTATATAATACAGTAGCAACCCTCTATTGTGTGCATCAAAGGATAGAGATAAAAGACACCAAGGAAG
CTTTAGACAAGATAGAGGAAGAGCAAAACAAAAGTAAGACCACCGCACAGCAAGCGGCCGGCCGCGCTGA
TCTTCAGACCTGGAGGAGGAGATATGAGGGACAATTGGAGAAGTGAATTATATAAATATAAAGTAGTAAA
AATTGAACCATTAGGAGTAGCACCCACCAAGGCAAAGAGAAGAGTGGTGCAGAGAGAAAAAAGAGCAGTG
GGAATAGGAGCTTTGTTCCTTGGGTTCTTGGGAGCAGCAGGAAGCACTATGGGCGCAGCGTCAATGACGC
TGACGGTACAGGCCAGACAATTATTGTCTGGTATAGTGCAGCAGCAGAACAATTTGCTGAGGGCTATTGA
GGCGCAACAGCATCTGTTGCAACTCACAGTCTGGGGCATCAAGCAGCTCCAGGCAAGAATCCTGGCTGTG
GAAAGATACCTAAAGGATCAACAGCTCCTGGGGATTTGGGGTTGCTCTGGAAAACTCATTTGCACCACTG
CTGTGCCTTGGAATGCTAGTTGGAGTAATAAATCTCTGGAACAGATTTGGAATCACACGACCTGGATGGA
GTGGGACAGAGAAATTAACAATTACACAAGCTTAATACACTCCTTAATTGAAGAATCGCAAAACCAGCAA
GAAAAGAATGAACAAGAATTATTGGAATTAGATAAATGGGCAAGTTTGTGGAATTGGTTTAACATAACAA
ATTGGCTGTGGTATATAAAATTATTCATAATGATAGTAGGAGGCTTGGTAGGTTTAAGAATAGTTTTTGC
TGTACTTTCTATAGTGAATAGAGTTAGGCAGGGATATTCACCATTATCGTTTCAGACCCACCTCCCAACC
CCGAGGGGACCCGACAGGCCCGAAGGAATAGAAGAAGAAGGTGGAGAGAGAGACAGAGACAGATCCATTC
GATTAGTGAACGGATCGGCACTGCGTGCGCCAATTCTGCAGACAAATGGCAGTATTCATCCACAATTTTA
AAAGAAAAGGGGGGATTGGGGGGTACAGTGCAGGGGAAAGAATAGTAGACATAATAGCAACAGACATACA
AACTAAAGAATTACAAAAACAAATTACAAAAATTCAAAATTTTCGGGTTTATTACAGGGACAGCAGAGAT
CCAGTTTGGTTAGTACCGGGCCCGCTCTAGCCGTGAGGCTCCGGTGCCCGTCAGTGGGCAGAGCGCACAT
CGCCCACAGTCCCCGAGAAGTTGGGGGGAGGGGTCGGCAATTGAACCGGTGCCTAGAGAAGGTGGCGCGG
GGTAAACTGGGAAAGTGATGTCGTGTACTGGCTCCGCCTTTTTCCCGAGGGTGGGGGAGAACCGTATATA
AGTGCAGTAGTCGCCGTGAACGTTCTTTTTCGCAACGGGTTTGCCGCCAGAACACAGGTAAGTGCCGTGT
GTGGTTCCCGCGGGCCTGGCCTCTTTACGGGTTATGGCCCTTGCGTGCCTTGAATTACTTCCACCTGGCT
GCAGTACGTGATTCTTGATCCCGAGCTTCGGGTTGGAAGTGGGTGGGAGAGTTCGAGGCCTTGCGCTTAA
GGAGCCCCTTCGCCTCGTGCTTGAGTTGAGGCCTGGCCTGGGCGCTGGGGCCGCCGCGTGCGAATCTGGT
GGCACCTTCGCGCCTGTCTCGCTGCTTTCGATAAGTCTCTAGCCATTTAAAATTTTTGATGACCTGCTGC
GACGCTTTTTTTCTGGCAAGATAGTCTTGTAAATGCGGGCCAAGATCTGCACACTGGTATTTCGGTTTTT
GGGGCCGCGGGCGGCGACGGGGCCCGTGCGTCCCAGCGCACATGTTCGGCGAGGCGGGGCCTGCGAGCGC
GGCCACCGAGAATCGGACGGGGGTAGTCTCAAGCTGGCCGGCCTGCTCTGGTGCCTGGCCTCGCGCCGCC
GTGTATCGCCCCGCCCTGGGCGGCAAGGCTGGCCCGGTCGGCACCAGTTGCGTGAGCGGAAAGATGGCCG
CTTCCCGGCCCTGCTGCAGGGAGCTCAAAATGGAGGACGCGGCGCTCGGGAGAGCGGGCGGGTGAGTCAC
CCACACAAAGGAAAAGGGCCTTTCCGTCCTCAGCCGTCGCTTCATGTGACTCCACGGAGTACCGGGCGCC
GTCCAGGCACCTCGATTAGTTCTCGAGCTTTTGGAGTACGTCGTCTTTAGGTTGGGGGGAGGGGTTTTAT
GCGATGGAGTTTCCCCACACTGAGTGGGTGGAGACTGAAGTTAGGCCAGCTTGGCACTTGATGTAATTCT
CCTTGGAATTTGCCCTTTTTGAGTTTGGATCTTGGTTCATTCTCAAGCCTCAGACAGTGGTTCAAAGTTT
TTTTCTTCCATTTCAGGTGTCGTGAGCGGCCGCTGAACTGAATTCATGGAGCCTTCGGCTGACTGGCTGG
CCACGGCCGCGGCCCGGGGTCGGGTAGAGGAGGTGCGGGCGCTGCTGGAGGCGGGGGCGCTGCCCAACGC
ACCGAATAGTTACGGTCGGAGGCCGATCCAGGTCATGATGATGGGCAGCGCCCGAGTGGCGGAGCTGCTG
CTGCTCCACGGCGCGGAGCCCAACTGCGCCGACCCCGCCACTCTCACCCGACCCGTGCACGACGCTGCCC
GGGAGGGCTTCCTGGACACGCTGGTGGTGCTGCACCGGGCCGGGGCGCGGCTGGACGTGCGCGATGCCTG
GGGCCGTCTGCCCGTGGACCTGGCTGAGGAGCTGGGCCATCGCGATGTCGCACGGTACCTGCGCGCGGCT
GCGGGGGGCACCAGAGGCAGTAACCATGCCCGCATAGATGCCGCGGAAGGTCCCTCAGACATCCCCGATT
GATCTAGAGTACCCGGGCTAGGATCCGCCCCTCTCCCTCCCCCCCCCCTAACGTTACTGGCCGAAGCCGC
TTGGAATAAGGCCGGTGTGCGTTTGTCTATATGTTATTTTCCACCATATTGCCGTCTTTTGGCAATGTGA
GGGCCCGGAAACCTGGCCCTGTCTTCTTGACGAGCATTCCTAGGGGTCTTTCCCCTCTCGCCAAAGGAAT
GCAAGGTCTGTTGAATGTCGTGAAGGAAGCAGTTCCTCTGGAAGCTTCTTGAAGACAAACAACGTCTGTA
GCGACCCTTTGCAGGCAGCGGAACCCCCCACCTGGCGACAGGTGCCTCTGCGGCCAAAAGCCACGTGTAT
AAGATACACCTGCAAAGGCGGCACAACCCCAGTGCCACGTTGTGAGTTGGATAGTTGTGGAAAGAGTCAA
ATGGCTCTCCTCAAGCGTATTCAACAAGGGGCTGAAGGATGCCCAGAAGGTACCCCATTGTATGGGATCT
GATCTGGGGCCTCGGTGCACATGCTTTACATGTGTTTAGTCGAGGTTAAAAAAACGTCTAGGCCCCCCGA
ACCACGGGGACGTGGTTTTCCTTTGAAAAACACGATGATAATATGGCCACAACCATGGCCCAGTCCAAGC
ACGGCCTGACCAAGGAGATGACCATGAAGTACCGCATGGAGGGCTGCGTGGACGGCCACAAGTTCGTGAT
CACCGGCGAGGGCATCGGCTACCCCTTCAAGGGCAAGCAGGCCATCAACCTGTGCGTGGTGGAGGGCGGC
CCCTTGCCCTTCGCCGAGGACATCTTGTCCGCCGCCTTCATGTACGGCAACCGCGTGTTCACCGAGTACC
CCCAGGACATCGTCGACTACTTCAAGAACTCCTGCCCCGCCGGCTACACCTGGGACCGCTCCTTCCTGTT
CGAGGACGGCGCCGTGTGCATCTGCAACGCCGACATCACCGTGAGCGTGGAGGAGAACTGCATGTACCAC
GAGTCCAAGTTCTACGGCGTGAACTTCCCCGCCGACGGCCCCGTGATGAAGAAGATGACCGACAACTGGG
AGCCCTCCTGCGAGAAGATCATCCCCGTGCCCAAGCAGGGCATCTTGAAGGGCGACGTGAGCATGTACCT
GCTGCTGAAGGACGGTGGCCGCTTGCGCTGCCAGTTCGACACCGTGTACAAGGCCAAGTCCGTGCCCCGC
AAGATGCCCGACTGGCACTTCATCCAGCACAAGCTGACCCGCGAGGACCGCAGCGACGCCAAGAACCAGA
AGTGGCACCTGACCGAGCACGCCATCGCCTCCGGCTCCGCCTTGCCCTAAGGATCGCATCGATACCGTCG
ACCTCGATCGAGACCTAGAAAAACATGGAGCAATCACAAGTAGCAATACAGCAGCTACCAATGCTGATTG
TGCCTGGCTAGAAGCACAAGAGGAGGAGGAGGTGGGTTTTCCAGTCACACCTCAGGTACCTTTAAGACCA
ATGACTTACAAGGCAGCTGTAGATCTTAGCCACTTTTTAAAAGAAAAGGGGGGACTGGAAGGGCTAATTC
ACTCCCAACGAAGACAAGATATCCTTGATCTGTGGATCTACCACACACAAGGCTACTTCCCTGATTGGCA
GAACTACACACCAGGGCCAGGGATCAGATATCCACTGACCTTTGGATGGTGCTACAAGCTAGTACCAGTT
GAGCAAGAGAAGGTAGAAGAAGCCAATGAAGGAGAGAACACCCGCTTGTTACACCCTGTGAGCCTGCATG
GGATGGATGACCCGGAGAGAGAAGTATTAGAGTGGAGGTTTGACAGCCGCCTAGCATTTCATCACATGGC
CCGAGAGCTGCATCCGGACTGTACTGGGTCTCTCTGGTTAGACCAGATCTGAGCCTGGGAGCTCTCTGGC
TAACTAGGGAACCCACTGCTTAAGCCTCAATAAAGCTTGCCTTGAGTGCTTCAAGTAGTGTGTGCCCGTC
TGTTGTGTGACTCTGGTAACTAGAGATCCCTCAGACCCTTTTAGTCAGTGTGGAAAATCTCTAGCAGCAT
GTGAGCAAAAGGCCAGCAAAAGGCCAGGAACCGTAAAAAGGCCGCGTTGCTGGCGTTTTTCCATAGGCTC
CGCCCCCCTGACGAGCATCACAAAAATCGACGCTCAAGTCAGAGGTGGCGAAACCCGACAGGACTATAAA
GATACCAGGCGTTTCCCCCTGGAAGCTCCCTCGTGCGCTCTCCTGTTCCGACCCTGCCGCTTACCGGATA
CCTGTCCGCCTTTCTCCCTTCGGGAAGCGTGGCGCTTTCTCATAGCTCACGCTGTAGGTATCTCAGTTCG
GTGTAGGTCGTTCGCTCCAAGCTGGGCTGTGTGCACGAACCCCCCGTTCAGCCCGACCGCTGCGCCTTAT
CCGGTAACTATCGTCTTGAGTCCAACCCGGTAAGACACGACTTATCGCCACTGGCAGCAGCCACTGGTAA
CAGGATTAGCAGAGCGAGGTATGTAGGCGGTGCTACAGAGTTCTTGAAGTGGTGGCCTAACTACGGCTAC
ACTAGAAGAACAGTATTTGGTATCTGCGCTCTGCTGAAGCCAGTTACCTTCGGAAAAAGAGTTGGTAGCT
CTTGATCCGGCAAACAAACCACCGCTGGTAGCGGTGGTTTTTTTGTTTGCAAGCAGCAGATTACGCGCAG
AAAAAAAGGATCTCAAGAAGATCCTTTGATCTTTTCTACGGGGTCTGACGCTCAGTGGAACGAAAACTCA
CGTTAAGGGATTTTGGTCATGAGATTATCAAAAAGGATCTTCACCTAGATCCTTTTAAATTAAAAATGAA
GTTTTAAATCAATCTAAAGTATATATGAGTAAACTTGGTCTGACAGTTACCAATGCTTAATCAGTGAGGC
ACCTATCTCAGCGATCTGTCTATTTCGTTCATCCATAGTTGCCTGACTCCCCGTCGTGTAGATAACTACG
ATACGGGAGGGCTTACCATCTGGCCCCAGTGCTGCAATGATACCGCGAGACCCACGCTCACCGGCTCCAG
ATTTATCAGCAATAAACCAGCCAGCCGGAAGGGCCGAGCGCAGAAGTGGTCCTGCAACTTTATCCGCCTC
CATCCAGTCTATTAATTGTTGCCGGGAAGCTAGAGTAAGTAGTTCGCCAGTTAATAGTTTGCGCAACGTT
GTTGCCATTGCTACAGGCATCGTGGTGTCACGCTCGTCGTTTGGTATGGCTTCATTCAGCTCCGGTTCCC
AACGATCAAGGCGAGTTACATGATCCCCCATGTTGTGCAAAAAAGCGGTTAGCTCCTTCGGTCCTCCGAT
CGTTGTCAGAAGTAAGTTGGCCGCAGTGTTATCACTCATGGTTATGGCAGCACTGCATAATTCTCTTACT
GTCATGCCATCCGTAAGATGCTTTTCTGTGACTGGTGAGTACTCAACCAAGTCATTCTGAGAATAGTGTA
TGCGGCGACCGAGTTGCTCTTGCCCGGCGTCAATACGGGATAATACCGCGCCACATAGCAGAACTTTAAA
AGTGCTCATCATTGGAAAACGTTCTTCGGGGCGAAAACTCTCAAGGATCTTACCGCTGTTGAGATCCAGT
TCGATGTAACCCACTCGTGCACCCAACTGATCTTCAGCATCTTTTACTTTCACCAGCGTTTCTGGGTGAG
CAAAAACAGGAAGGCAAAATGCCGCAAAAAAGGGAATAAGGGCGACACGGAAATGTTGAATACTCATACT
CTTCCTTTTTCAATATTATTGAAGCATTTATCAGGGTTATTGTCTCATGAGCGGATACATATTTGAATGT
ATTTAGAAAAATAAACAAATAGGGGTTCCGCGCACATTTCCCCGAAAAGTGCCACCTGAC
Features (pLannotate 1.2.2; 19 found; start..end, strand, type, name):
     31..83      -  misc_feature   bom (fragment): basis of mobility region from pBR322
    238..617     +  enhancer       CMV enhancer: human cytomegalovirus immediate early enhancer
    618..817     +  promoter       CMV promoter: human cytomegalovirus (CMV) immediate early promoter
    835..1015    +  LTR            5' LTR (truncated): truncated 5' long terminal repeat (LTR) from HIV-1
   1062..1187    +  misc_feature   HIV-1 Ψ: packaging signal of human immunodeficiency virus type 1
   1171..1509    +  CDS            HIV-1 gag (fragment): gag protein from human immunodeficiency virus 1; gag
   1686..1919    +  misc_feature   RRE: The Rev response element (RRE) of HIV-1 allows for Rev-dependent mRNA export from the nucleus to the cytoplasm.
   2296..2396    +  CDS            Rev (fragment): human immunodeficiency virus 1 (HIV-1) Rev protein; rev; enhances nuclear export of unspliced and incompletely spliced viral mRNAs
   2446..2563    +  misc_feature   cPPT/CTS: central polypurine tract and central termination sequence of HIV-1
   2627..3805    +  promoter       EF-1α promoter: strong constitutive promoter for human elongation factor EF-1α
   3826..4269    +  CDS            CDKN2A (fragment): CDN2A_HUMAN - Also known as CDKN2, MTS1. Experimental evidence at protein level: Swiss-Prot protein existence level 1. Acts as a negative regulator of the proliferation of normal cells by interacting strongly with CDK4 and CDK6. This inhibits their ability to interact with cyclins D and to phosphorylate the retinoblastoma protein. From Homo sapiens (Human).
   4409..4871    +  misc_feature   IRES: internal ribosome entry site (IRES) of the encephalomyocarditis virus (EMCV)
   4885..5578    +  CDS            ZsGreen1 (fragment): Zoanthus green fluorescent protein mammalian codon-optimized
   5588..5607    +  misc_feature   MCS (fragment): pBluescript multiple cloning site
   5609..6109    +  CDS            nef (fragment): NEF_HV1LA - Experimental evidence at protein level: Swiss-Prot protein existence level 1. Extracellular Nef protein targets CD4(+) T-lymphocytes for apoptosis by interacting with CXCR4 surface receptors. From Human immunodeficiency virus type 1 group M subtype B (isolate Lai) (HIV-1).
   6116..6296    +  LTR            5' LTR (truncated): truncated 5' long terminal repeat (LTR) from HIV-1
   6358..6946    -  rep_origin     ori: high-copy-number ColE1/pMB1/pBR322/pUC origin of replication
   7117..7977    -  CDS            AmpR: β-lactamase; bla; confers resistance to ampicillin, carbenicillin, and related antibiotics
   7978..8082    -  promoter       AmpR promoter: bla
