>Addgene plasmid #110728 | pHIV-INK4A-zsGreen | addgene full sequence | sequence record 214331 | Addgene NGS Result
GTCGACGGATCGGGAGATCTCCCGATCCCCTATGGTGCACTCTCAGTACAATCTGCTCTGATGCCGCATA
GTTAAGCCAGTATCTGCTCCCTGCTTGTGTGTTGGAGGTCGCTGAGTAGTGCGCGAGCAAAATTTAAGCT
ACAACAAGGCAAGGCTTGACCGACAATTGCATGAAGAATCTGCTTAGGGTTAGGCGTTTTGCGCTGCTTC
GCGATGTACGGGCCAGATATACGCGTTGACATTGATTATTGACTAGTTATTAATAGTAATCAATTACGGG
GTCATTAGTTCATAGCCCATATATGGAGTTCCGCGTTACATAACTTACGGTAAATGGCCCGCCTGGCTGA
CCGCCCAACGACCCCCGCCCATTGACGTCAATAATGACGTATGTTCCCATAGTAACGCCAATAGGGACTT
TCCATTGACGTCAATGGGTGGAGTATTTACGGTAAACTGCCCACTTGGCAGTACATCAAGTGTATCATAT
GCCAAGTACGCCCCCTATTGACGTCAATGACGGTAAATGGCCCGCCTGGCATTATGCCCAGTACATGACC
TTATGGGACTTTCCTACTTGGCAGTACATCTACGTATTAGTCATCGCTATTACCATGGTGATGCGGTTTT
GGCAGTACATCAATGGGCGTGGATAGCGGTTTGACTCACGGGGATTTCCAAGTCTCCACCCCATTGACGT
CAATGGGAGTTTGTTTTGGCACCAAAATCAACGGGACTTTCCAAAATGTCGTAACAACTCCGCCCCATTG
ACGCAAATGGGCGGTAGGCGTGTACGGTGGGAGGTCTATATAAGCAGCGCGTTTTGCCTGTACTGGGTCT
CTCTGGTTAGACCAGATCTGAGCCTGGGAGCTCTCTGGCTAACTAGGGAACCCACTGCTTAAGCCTCAAT
AAAGCTTGCCTTGAGTGCTTCAAGTAGTGTGTGCCCGTCTGTTGTGTGACTCTGGTAACTAGAGATCCCT
CAGACCCTTTTAGTCAGTGTGGAAAATCTCTAGCAGTGGCGCCCGAACAGGGACTTGAAAGCGAAAGGGA
AACCAGAGGAGCTCTCTCGACGCAGGACTCGGCTTGCTGAAGCGCGCACGGCAAGAGGCGAGGGGCGGCG
ACTGGTGAGTACGCCAAAAATTTTGACTAGCGGAGGCTAGAAGGAGAGAGATGGGTGCGAGAGCGTCAGT
ATTAAGCGGGGGAGAATTAGATCGCGATGGGAAAAAATTCGGTTAAGGCCAGGGGGAAAGAAAAAATATA
AATTAAAACATATAGTATGGGCAAGCAGGGAGCTAGAACGATTCGCAGTTAATCCTGGCCTGTTAGAAAC
ATCAGAAGGCTGTAGACAAATACTGGGACAGCTACAACCATCCCTTCAGACAGGATCAGAAGAACTTAGA
TCATTATATAATACAGTAGCAACCCTCTATTGTGTGCATCAAAGGATAGAGATAAAAGACACCAAGGAAG
CTTTAGACAAGATAGAGGAAGAGCAAAACAAAAGTAAGACCACCGCACAGCAAGCGGCCGGCCGCTGATC
TTCAGACCTGGAGGAGGAGATATGAGGGACAATTGGAGAAGTGAATTATATAAATATAAAGTAGTAAAAA
TTGAACCATTAGGAGTAGCACCCACCAAGGCAAAGAGAAGAGTGGTGCAGAGAGAAAAAAGAGCAGTGGG
AATAGGAGCTTTGTTCCTTGGGTTCTTGGGAGCAGCAGGAAGCACTATGGGCGCAGCGTCAATGACGCTG
ACGGTACAGGCCAGACAATTATTGTCTGGTATAGTGCAGCAGCAGAACAATTTGCTGAGGGCTATTGAGG
CGCAACAGCATCTGTTGCAACTCACAGTCTGGGGCATCAAGCAGCTCCAGGCAAGAATCCTGGCTGTGGA
AAGATACCTAAAGGATCAACAGCTCCTGGGGATTTGGGGTTGCTCTGGAAAACTCATTTGCACCACTGCT
GTGCCTTGGAATGCTAGTTGGAGTAATAAATCTCTGGAACAGATTTGGAATCACACGACCTGGATGGAGT
GGGACAGAGAAATTAACAATTACACAAGCTTAATACACTCCTTAATTGAAGAATCGCAAAACCAGCAAGA
AAAGAATGAACAAGAATTATTGGAATTAGATAAATGGGCAAGTTTGTGGAATTGGTTTAACATAACAAAT
TGGCTGTGGTATATAAAATTATTCATAATGATAGTAGGAGGCTTGGTAGGTTTAAGAATAGTTTTTGCTG
TACTTTCTATAGTGAATAGAGTTAGGCAGGGATATTCACCATTATCGTTTCAGACCCACCTCCCAACCCC
GAGGGGACCCGACAGGCCCGAAGGAATAGAAGAAGAAGGTGGAGAGAGAGACAGAGACAGATCCATTCGA
TTAGTGAACGGATCGGCACTGCGTGCGCCAATTCTGCAGACAAATGGCAGTATTCATCCACAATTTTAAA
AGAAAAGGGGGGATTGGGGGGTACAGTGCAGGGGAAAGAATAGTAGACATAATAGCAACAGACATACAAA
CTAAAGAATTACAAAAACAAATTACAAAAATTCAAAATTTTCGGGTTTATTACAGGGACAGCAGAGATCC
AGTTTGGTTAGTACCGGGCCCGCTCTAGCGTGAGGCTCCGGTGCCCGTCAGTGGGCAGAGCGCACATCGC
CCACAGTCCCCGAGAAGTTGGGGGGAGGGGTCGGCAATTGAACCGGTGCCTAGAGAAGGTGGCGCGGGGT
AAACTGGGAAAGTGATGTCGTGTACTGGCTCCGCCTTTTTCCCGAGGGTGGGGGAGAACCGTATATAAGT
GCAGTAGTCGCCGTGAACGTTCTTTTTCGCAACGGGTTTGCCGCCAGAACACAGGTAAGTGCCGTGTGTG
GTTCCCGCGGGCCTGGCCTCTTTACGGGTTATGGCCCTTGCGTGCCTTGAATTACTTCCACCTGGCTGCA
GTACGTGATTCTTGATCCCGAGCTTCGGGTTGGAAGTGGGTGGGAGAGTTCGAGGCCTTGCGCTTAAGGA
GCCCCTTCGCCTCGTGCTTGAGTTGAGGCCTGGCCTGGGCGCTGGGGCCGCCGCGTGCGAATCTGGTGGC
ACCTTCGCGCCTGTCTCGCTGCTTTCGATAAGTCTCTAGCCATTTAAAATTTTTGATGACCTGCTGCGAC
GCTTTTTTTCTGGCAAGATAGTCTTGTAAATGCGGGCCAAGATCTGCACACTGGTATTTCGGTTTTTGGG
GCCGCGGGCGGCGACGGGGCCCGTGCGTCCCAGCGCACATGTTCGGCGAGGCGGGGCCTGCGAGCGCGGC
CACCGAGAATCGGACGGGGGTAGTCTCAAGCTGGCCGGCCTGCTCTGGTGCCTGGCCTCGCGCCGCCGTG
TATCGCCCCGCCCTGGGCGGCAAGGCTGGCCCGGTCGGCACCAGTTGCGTGAGCGGAAAGATGGCCGCTT
CCCGGCCCTGCTGCAGGGAGCTCAAAATGGAGGACGCGGCGCTCGGGAGAGCGGGCGGGTGAGTCACCCA
CACAAAGGAAAAGGGCCTTTCCGTCCTCAGCCGTCGCTTCATGTGACTCCACGGAGTACCGGGCGCCGTC
CAGGCACCTCGATTAGTTCTCGAGCTTTTGGAGTACGTCGTCTTTAGGTTGGGGGGAGGGGTTTTATGCG
ATGGAGTTTCCCCACACTGAGTGGGTGGAGACTGAAGTTAGGCCAGCTTGGCACTTGATGTAATTCTCCT
TGGAATTTGCCCTTTTTGAGTTTGGATCTTGGTTCATTCTCAAGCCTCAGACAGTGGTTCAAAGTTTTTT
TCTTCCATTTCAGGTGTCGTGAGCGGCCGCTGAACTGAATTCATGGAGCCTTCGGCTGACTGGCTGGCCA
CGGCCGCGGCCCGGGGTCGGGTAGAGGAGGTGCGGGCGCTGCTGGAGGCGGGGGCGCTGCCCAACGCACC
GAATAGTTACGGTCGGAGGCCGATCCAGGTCATGATGATGGGCAGCGCCCGAGTGGCGGAGCTGCTGCTG
CTCCACGGCGCGGAGCCCAACTGCGCCGACCCCGCCACTCTCACCCGACCCGTGCACGACGCTGCCCGGG
AGGGCTTCCTGGACACGCTGGTGGTGCTGCACCGGGCCGGGGCGCGGCTGGACGTGCGCGATGCCTGGGG
CCGTCTGCCCGTGGACCTGGCTGAGGAGCTGGGCCATCGCGATGTCGCACGGTACCTGCGCGCGGCTGCG
GGGGGCACCAGAGGCAGTAACCATGCCCGCATAGATGCCGCGGAAGGTCCCTCAGACATCCCCGATTGAT
CTAGAGTACCCGGGCTAGGATCCGCCCCTCTCCCTCCCCCCCCCCTAACGTTACTGGCCGAAGCCGCTTG
GAATAAGGCCGGTGTGCGTTTGTCTATATGTTATTTTCCACCATATTGCCGTCTTTTGGCAATGTGAGGG
CCCGGAAACCTGGCCCTGTCTTCTTGACGAGCATTCCTAGGGGTCTTTCCCCTCTCGCCAAAGGAATGCA
AGGTCTGTTGAATGTCGTGAAGGAAGCAGTTCCTCTGGAAGCTTCTTGAAGACAAACAACGTCTGTAGCG
ACCCTTTGCAGGCAGCGGAACCCCCCACCTGGCGACAGGTGCCTCTGCGGCCAAAAGCCACGTGTATAAG
ATACACCTGCAAAGGCGGCACAACCCCAGTGCCACGTTGTGAGTTGGATAGTTGTGGAAAGAGTCAAATG
GCTCTCCTCAAGCGTATTCAACAAGGGGCTGAAGGATGCCCAGAAGGTACCCCATTGTATGGGATCTGAT
CTGGGGCCTCGGTACACATGCTTTACATGTGTTTAGTCGAGGTTAAAAAAACGTCTAGGCCCCCCGAACC
ACGGGGACGTGGTTTTCCTTTGAAAAACACGATGATAATATGGCCACAACCATGGCCCAGTCCAAGCACG
GCCTGACCAAGGAGATGACCATGAAGTACCGCATGGAGGGCTGCGTGGACGGCCACAAGTTCGTGATCAC
CGGCGAGGGCATCGGCTACCCCTTCAAGGGCAAGCAGGCCATCAACCTGTGCGTGGTGGAGGGCGGCCCC
TTGCCCTTCGCCGAGGACATCTTGTCCGCCGCCTTCATGTACGGCAACCGCGTGTTCACCGAGTACCCCC
AGGACATCGTCGACTACTTCAAGAACTCCTGCCCCGCCGGCTACACCTGGGACCGCTCCTTCCTGTTCGA
GGACGGCGCCGTGTGCATCTGCAACGCCGACATCACCGTGAGCGTGGAGGAGAACTGCATGTACCACGAG
TCCAAGTTCTACGGCGTGAACTTCCCCGCCGACGGCCCCGTGATGAAGAAGATGACCGACAACTGGGAGC
CCTCCTGCGAGAAGATCATCCCCGTGCCCAAGCAGGGCATCTTGAAGGGCGACGTGAGCATGTACCTGCT
GCTGAAGGACGGTGGCCGCTTGCGCTGCCAGTTCGACACCGTGTACAAGGCCAAGTCCGTGCCCCGCAAG
ATGCCCGACTGGCACTTCATCCAGCACAAGCTGACCCGCGAGGACCGCAGCGACGCCAAGAACCAGAAGT
GGCACCTGACCGAGCACGCCATCGCCTCCGGCTCCGCCTTGCCCTAAGGATCGGCCGCATCGATACCGTC
GACCTCGATCGAGACCTAGAAAAACATGGAGCAATCACAAGTAGCAATACAGCAGCTACCAATGCTGATT
GTGCCTGGCTAGAAGCACAAGAGGAGGAGGAGGTGGGTTTTCCAGTCACACCTCAGGTACCTTTAAGACC
AATGACTTACAAGGCAGCTGTAGATCTTAGCCACTTTTTAAAAGAAAAGGGGGGACTGGAAGGGCTAATT
CACTCCCAACGAAGACAAGATATCCTTGATCTGTGGATCTACCACACACAAGGCTACTTCCCTGATTGGC
AGAACTACACACCAGGGCCAGGGATCAGATATCCACTGACCTTTGGATGGTGCTACAAGCTAGTACCAGT
TGAGCAAGAGAAGGTAGAAGAAGCCAATGAAGGAGAGAACACCCGCTTGTTACACCCTGTGAGCCTGCAT
GGGATGGATGACCCGGAGAGAGAAGTATTAGAGTGGAGGTTTGACAGCCGCCTAGCATTTCATCACATGG
CCCGAGAGCTGCATCCGGACTGTACTGGGTCTCTCTGGTTAGACCAGATCTGAGCCTGGGAGCTCTCTGG
CTAACTAGGGAACCCACTGCTTAAGCCTCAATAAAGCTTGCCTTGAGTGCTTCAAGTAGTGTGTGCCCGT
CTGTTGTGTGACTCTGGTAACTAGAGATCCCTCAGACCCTTTTAGTCAGTGTGGAAAATCTCTAGCAGCA
TGTGAGCAAAAGGCCAGCAAAAGGCCAGGAACCGTAAAAAGGCCGCGTTGCTGGCGTTTTTCCATAGGCT
CCGCCCCCCTGACGAGCATCACAAAAATCGACGCTCAAGTCAGAGGTGGCGAAACCCGACAGGACTATAA
AGATACCAGGCGTTTCCCCCTGGAAGCTCCCTCGTGCGCTCTCCTGTTCCGACCCTGCCGCTTACCGGAT
ACCTGTCCGCCTTTCTCCCTTCGGGAAGCGTGGCGCTTTCTCATAGCTCACGCTGTAGGTATCTCAGTTC
GGTGTAGGTCGTTCGCTCCAAGCTGGGCTGTGTGCACGAACCCCCCGTTCAGCCCGACCGCTGCGCCTTA
TCCGGTAACTATCGTCTTGAGTCCAACCCGGTAAGACACGACTTATCGCCACTGGCAGCAGCCACTGGTA
ACAGGATTAGCAGAGCGAGGTATGTAGGCGGTGCTACAGAGTTCTTGAAGTGGTGGCCTAACTACGGCTA
CACTAGAAGAACAGTATTTGGTATCTGCGCTCTGCTGAAGCCAGTTACCTTCGGAAAAAGAGTTGGTAGC
TCTTGATCCGGCAAACAAACCACCGCTGGTAGCGGTGGTTTTTTTGTTTGCAAGCAGCAGATTACGCGCA
GAAAAAAAGGATCTCAAGAAGATCCTTTGATCTTTTCTACGGGGTCTGACGCTCAGTGGAACGAAAACTC
ACGTTAAGGGATTTTGGTCATGAGATTATCAAAAAGGATCTTCACCTAGATCCTTTTAAATTAAAAATGA
AGTTTTAAATCAATCTAAAGTATATATGAGTAAACTTGGTCTGACAGTTACCAATGCTTAATCAGTGAGG
CACCTATCTCAGCGATCTGTCTATTTCGTTCATCCATAGTTGCCTGACTCCCCGTCGTGTAGATAACTAC
GATACGGGAGGGCTTACCATCTGGCCCCAGTGCTGCAATGATACCGCGAGACCCACGCTCACCGGCTCCA
GATTTATCAGCAATAAACCAGCCAGCCGGAAGGGCCGAGCGCAGAAGTGGTCCTGCAACTTTATCCGCCT
CCATCCAGTCTATTAATTGTTGCCGGGAAGCTAGAGTAAGTAGTTCGCCAGTTAATAGTTTGCGCAACGT
TGTTGCCATTGCTACAGGCATCGTGGTGTCACGCTCGTCGTTTGGTATGGCTTCATTCAGCTCCGGTTCC
CAACGATCAAGGCGAGTTACATGATCCCCCATGTTGTGCAAAAAAGCGGTTAGCTCCTTCGGTCCTCCGA
TCGTTGTCAGAAGTAAGTTGGCCGCAGTGTTATCACTCATGGTTATGGCAGCACTGCATAATTCTCTTAC
TGTCATGCCATCCGTAAGATGCTTTTCTGTGACTGGTGAGTACTCAACCAAGTCATTCTGAGAATAGTGT
ATGCGGCGACCGAGTTGCTCTTGCCCGGCGTCAATACGGGATAATACCGCGCCACATAGCAGAACTTTAA
AAGTGCTCATCATTGGAAAACGTTCTTCGGGGCGAAAACTCTCAAGGATCTTACCGCTGTTGAGATCCAG
TTCGATGTAACCCACTCGTGCACCCAACTGATCTTCAGCATCTTTTACTTTCACCAGCGTTTCTGGGTGA
GCAAAAACAGGAAGGCAAAATGCCGCAAAAAAGGGAATAAGGGCGACACGGAAATGTTGAATACTCATAC
TCTTCCTTTTTCAATATTATTGAAGCATTTATCAGGGTTATTGTCTCATGAGCGGATACATATTTGAATG
TATTTAGAAAAATAAACAAATAGGGGTTCCGCGCACATTTCCCCGAAAAGTGCCACCTGAC
Features (pLannotate 1.2.2; 18 found; start..end, strand, type, name):
     31..83      -  misc_feature   bom (fragment): basis of mobility region from pBR322
    238..617     +  enhancer       CMV enhancer: human cytomegalovirus immediate early enhancer
    618..817     +  promoter       CMV promoter: human cytomegalovirus (CMV) immediate early promoter
    835..1015    +  LTR            5' LTR (truncated): truncated 5' long terminal repeat (LTR) from HIV-1
   1062..1187    +  misc_feature   HIV-1 Ψ: packaging signal of human immunodeficiency virus type 1
   1171..1509    +  CDS            HIV-1 gag (fragment): gag protein from human immunodeficiency virus 1; gag
   1684..1917    +  misc_feature   RRE: The Rev response element (RRE) of HIV-1 allows for Rev-dependent mRNA export from the nucleus to the cytoplasm.
   2294..2394    +  CDS            Rev (fragment): human immunodeficiency virus 1 (HIV-1) Rev protein; rev; enhances nuclear export of unspliced and incompletely spliced viral mRNAs
   2444..2561    +  misc_feature   cPPT/CTS: central polypurine tract and central termination sequence of HIV-1
   2624..3802    +  promoter       EF-1α promoter: strong constitutive promoter for human elongation factor EF-1α
   3823..4266    +  CDS            CDKN2A (fragment): CDN2A_HUMAN - Also known as CDKN2, MTS1. Experimental evidence at protein level: Swiss-Prot protein existence level 1. Acts as a negative regulator of the proliferation of normal cells by interacting strongly with CDK4 and CDK6. This inhibits their ability to interact with cyclins D and to phosphorylate the retinoblastoma protein. From Homo sapiens (Human).
   4295..4881    +  misc_feature   IRES2: internal ribosome entry site (IRES) of the encephalomyocarditis virus (EMCV)
   4882..5575    +  CDS            ZsGreen1 (fragment): Zoanthus green fluorescent protein mammalian codon-optimized
   5541..6110    +  CDS            nef (fragment): NEF_HV1H2 - Experimental evidence at protein level: Swiss-Prot protein existence level 1. Extracellular Nef protein targets CD4(+) T-lymphocytes for apoptosis by interacting with CXCR4 surface receptors. From Human immunodeficiency virus type 1 group M subtype B (isolate HXB2) (HIV-1).
   6117..6297    +  LTR            5' LTR (truncated): truncated 5' long terminal repeat (LTR) from HIV-1
   6359..6947    -  rep_origin     ori: high-copy-number ColE1/pMB1/pBR322/pUC origin of replication
   7118..7978    -  CDS            AmpR: β-lactamase; bla; confers resistance to ampicillin, carbenicillin, and related antibiotics
   7979..8083    -  promoter       AmpR promoter: bla
