[The description below was written by a language model from this plasmid's Addgene catalogue record and pLannotate feature annotations shown in this document.]
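Description:
pHIV-INK4A-zsGreen is an HIV-1-derived lentiviral transfer plasmid, built on the pHIV backbone, for expressing human p16INK4A (CDKN2A) together with a green fluorescent reporter in mammalian cells. It is about 8.1 kb and is propagated in bacteria through a high-copy ColE1/pUC-type origin with ampicillin selection (AmpR under its own bla promoter). A fragment of the pBR322 bom region is also present. The record lists a recombination-tolerant strain as the growth host, which is a common choice for plasmids carrying repeated LTR sequences.

The viral portion begins with a CMV enhancer/promoter placed directly upstream of a truncated 5' LTR, an arrangement that drives genomic RNA transcription in packaging cells. It is followed by the Ψ packaging signal with adjoining gag sequence, the RRE for Rev-dependent nuclear export, and the cPPT/CTS, which aids nuclear import of the reverse-transcribed genome. The internal cassette uses the constitutive human EF-1α promoter to transcribe a bicistronic message. The CDKN2A coding sequence encodes the CDK4/CDK6 inhibitor that blocks RB phosphorylation. An EMCV IRES then permits cap-independent translation of the mammalian codon-optimized ZsGreen1, so green fluorescence marks transduced, p16-expressing cells without fusing a tag to the protein. Residual nef sequence and a second truncated LTR close the viral unit. No WPRE or mammalian drug-selection marker is annotated, so transduced cells would be identified by fluorescence.

The depositor and sequencing-derived records differ by a single nucleotide in length and give essentially the same feature map. The construct suits restoring or overexpressing p16INK4A, and the associated publication concerns CDKN2A loss in melanoma invasion.
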