Addgene plasmid #110728: pHIV-INK4A-zsGreen
Purpose: Mammalian Expression of p16INK4A IRES zsGreen
Depositing lab: Robert Judson-Torres. Depositing organization: University of California, San Francisco (UCSF). Publication: Bi-allelic Loss of CDKN2A Initiates Melanoma Invasion via BRN2 Activation. Zeng H, Jorapur A, Shain AH, Lang UE, Torres R, Zhang Y, McNeal AS, Botton T, Lin J, Donne M, Bastian IN, Yu R, North JP, Pincus L, Ruben BS, Joseph NM, Yeh I, Bastian BC, Judson RL. Cancer Cell. 2018 Jul 9;34(1):56-68.e9. doi: 10.1016/j.ccell.2018.05.014. PubMed 29990501.
Backbone
  Vector backbone: pHIV
  Vector type: Mammalian Expression, Lentiviral
Growth in bacteria
  Bacterial resistance: Ampicillin, 100 μg/mL
  Growth temperature: 37°C
  Growth strain: NEB Stable
  Copy number: High Copy
Gene/Insert
  Gene/Insert name: p16INK4A IRES zsGreen (alt name: CDKN2A)
  Species: H. sapiens (human)
  Entrez Gene: CDKN2A (a.k.a. ARF, CAI2, CDK4I, CDKN2, CMM2, INK4, INK4A, MLM, MTS-1, MTS1, P14, P14ARF, P16, P16-INK4A, P16INK4, P16INK4A, P19, P19ARF, TP16)
  Cloning method: Gibson Cloning
Terms and licenses: Academic/Nonprofit Terms; Industry Terms: Not Available to Industry
How to cite: pHIV-INK4A-zsGreen was a gift from Robert Judson-Torres (Addgene plasmid # 110728 ; http://n2t.net/addgene:110728 ; RRID:Addgene_110728)
